>Addgene plasmid #62688 | pATK (pKD-G9) | depositor full sequence | sequence record 115773 | pATK (pKD-G9) sequence 7827 bps
AGCGCCCAATACGCAAACCGCCTCTCCCCGCGCGTTGGCCGATTCATTAATGCAGCTGGCACGACAGGTT
TCCCGACTGGAAAGCGGGCAGTGAGCGCAACGCAATTAATGTGAGTTAGCTCACTCATTAGGCACCCCAG
GCTTTACACTTTATGCTTCCGGCTCGTATGTTGTGTGGAATTGTGAGCGGATAACAATTTCACACAGGAA
ACAGCTATGACCATGATTACGCCAAGCTTGCATGCCTGCAGGTCGACTCTAGTTATTAATAGTAATCAAT
TACGGGGTCATTAGTTCATAGCCCATATATGGAGTTCCGCGTTACATAACTTACGGTAAATGGCCCGCCT
GGCTGACCGCCCAACGACCCCCGCCCATTGACGTCAATAATGACGTATGTTCCCATAGTAACGCCAATAG
GGACTTTCCATTGACGTCAATGGGTGGAGTATTTACGGTAAACTGCCCACTTGGCAGTACATCAAGTGTA
TCATATGCCAAGTACGCCCCCTATTGACGTCAATGACGGTAAATGGCCCGCCTGGCATTATGCCCAGTAC
ATGACCTTATGGGACTTTCCTACTTGGCAGTACATCTACGTATTAGTCATCGCTATTACCATGGTCGAGG
TGAGCCCCACGTTCTGCTTCACTCTCCCCATCTCCCCCCCCTCCCCACCCCCAATTTTGTATTTATTTAT
TTTTTAATTATTTTGTGCAGCGATGGGGGCGGGGGGGGGGGGGGCGCGCGCCAGGCGGGGCGGGGCGGGG
CGAGGGGCGGGGCGGGGCGAGGCGGAGAGGTGCGGCGGCAGCCAATCAGAGCGGCGCGCTCCGAAAGTTT
CCTTTTATGGCGAGGCGGCGGCGGCGGCGGCCCTATAAAAAGCGAAGCGCGCGGCGGGCGGGAGTCGCTG
CGTTGCCTTCGCCCCGTGCCCCGCTCCGCGCCGCCTCGCGCCGCCCGCCCCGGCTCTGACTGACCGCGTT
ACTCCCACAGGTGAGCGGGCGGGACGGCCCTTCTCCTCCGGGCTGTAATTAGCGCTTGGTTTAATGACGG
CTCGTTTCTTTTCTGTGGCTGCGTGAAAGCCTTAAAGGGCTCCGGGAGGGCCCTTTGTGCGGGGGGGAGC
GGCTCGGGGGGTGCGTGCGTGTGTGTGTGCGTGGGGAGCGCCGCGTGCGGCCCGCGCTGCCCGGCGGCTG
TGAGCGCTGCGGGCGCGGCGCGGGGCTTTGTGCGCTCCGCGTGTGCGCGAGGGGAGCGCGGCCGGGGGCG
GTGCCCCGCGGTGCGGGGGGGCTGCGAGGGGAACAAAGGCTGCGTGCGGGGTGTGTGCGTGGGGGGGTGA
GCAGGGGGTGTGGGCGCGGCGGTCGGGCTGTAACCCCCCCCTGCACCCCCCTCCCCGAGTTGCTGAGCAC
GGCCCGGCTTCGGGTGCGGGGCTCCGTGCGGGGCGTGGCGCGGGGCTCGCCGTGCCGGGCGGGGGGTGGC
GGCAGGTGGGGGTGCCGGGCGGGGCGGGGCCGCCTCGGGCCGGGGAGGGCTCGGGGGAGGGGCGCGGCGG
CCCCGGAGCGCCGGCGGCTGTCGAGGCGCGGCGAGCCGCAGCCATTGCCTTTTATGGTAATCGTGCGAGA
GGGCGCAGGGACTTCCTTTGTCCCAAATCTGGCGGAGCCGAAATCTGGGAGGCGCCGCCGCACCCCCTCT
AGCGGGCGCGGGCGAAGCGGTGCGGCGCCGGCAGGAAGGAAATGGGCGGGGAGGGCCTTCGTGCGTCGCC
GCGCCGCCGTCCCCTTCTCCATCTCCAGCCTCGGGGCTGCCGCAGGGGGACGGCTGCCTTCGGGGGGGAC
GGGGCAGGGCGGGGTTCGGCTTCTGGCGTGTGACCGGCGGCTCTAGAGCCTCTGCTAACCATGTTCATGC
CTTCTTCTTTTTCCTACAGCTCCTGGGCAACGTGCTGGTTATTGTGCTGTCTCATCATTTTGGCAAAGAA
TTGGGATCCACCGGTCGCCACCATGGTGAGCAAGGGCGAGGAGGTCATCAAAGAGTTCATGCGCTTCAAG
GTGCGCATGGAGGGCTCCATGAACGGCCACGAGTTCGAGATCGAGGGCGAGGGCGAGGGCCGCCCCTACG
AGGGCACCCAGACCGCCAAGCTGAAGGTGACCAAGGGCGGCCCCCTGCCCTTCGCCTGGGACATCCTGTC
CCCCCAGTTCATGTACGGCTCCAAGGCGTACGTGAAGCACCCCGCCGACATCCCCGATTACAAGAAGCTG
TCCTTCCCCGAGGGCTTCAAGTGGGAGCGCGTGATGAACTTCGAGGACGGCGGTCTGGTGACCGTGACCC
AGGACTCCTCCCTGCAGGACGGCACGCTGATCTACAAGGTGAAGATGCGCGGCACCAACTTCCCCCCCGA
CGGCCCCGTAATGCAGAAGAAGACCATGGGCTGGGAGGCCTCCACCGAGCGCCTGTACCCCCGCGACGGC
GTGCTGAAGGGCGAGATCCACCAGGCCCTGAAGCTGAAGGACGGCGGCCACTACCTGGTGGAGTTCAAGA
CCATCTACATGGCCAAGAAGCCCGTGCAACTGCCCGGCTACTACTACGTGGACACCAAGCTGGACATCAC
CTCCCACAACGAGGACTACACCATCGTGGAACAGTACGAGCGCTCCGAGGGCCGCCACCACCTGTTCCTG
GGGCATGGCACCGGCAGCACCGGCAGCGGCAGCTCCGGCACCGCCTCCTCCGAGGACAACAACATGGCCG
TCATCAAAGAGTTCATGCGCTTCAAGGTGCGCATGGAGGGCTCCATGAACGGCCACGAGTTCGAGATCGA
GGGCGAGGGCGAGGGCCGCCCCTACGAGGGCACCCAGACCGCCAAGCTGAAGGTGACCAAGGGCGGCCCC
CTGCCCTTCGCCTGGGACATCCTGTCCCCCCAGTTCATGTACGGCTCCAAGGCGTACGTGAAGCACCCCG
CCGACATCCCCGATTACAAGAAGCTGTCCTTCCCCGAGGGCTTCAAGTGGGAGCGCGTGATGAACTTCGA
GGACGGCGGTCTGGTGACCGTGACCCAGGACTCCTCCCTGCAGGACGGCACGCTGATCTACAAGGTGAAG
ATGCGCGGCACCAACTTCCCCCCCGACGGCCCCGTAATGCAGAAGAAGACCATGGGCTGGGAGGCCTCCA
CCGAGCGCCTGTACCCCCGCGACGGCGTGCTGAAGGGCGAGATCCACCAGGCCCTGAAGCTGAAGGACGG
CGGCCACTACCTGGTGGAGTTCAAGACCATCTACATGGCCAAGAAGCCCGTGCAACTGCCCGGCTACTAC
TACGTGGACACCAAGCTGGACATCACCTCCCACAACGAGGACTACACCATCGTGGAACAGTACGAGCGCT
CCGAGGGCCGCCACCACCTGTTCCTGTACGGCATGGACGAGCTGTACAAGTAAAGTCTAGATTCGAAGGA
TCCTGAGAACTTCAGGGTGAGTTTGGGGACCCTTGATTGTTCTTTCTTTTTCGCTATTGTAAAATTCATG
TTATATGGAGGGGGCAAAGTTTTCAGGGTGTTGTTTAGAATGGGAAGATGTCCCTTGTATCACCATGGAC
CCTCATGATAATTTTGTTTCTTTCACTTTCTACTCTGTTGACAACCATTGTCTCCTCTTATTTTCTTTTC
ATTTTCTGTAACTTTTTCGTTAAACTTTAGCTTGCATTTGTAACGAATTTTTAAATTCACTTTTGTTTAT
TTGTCAGATTGTAAGTACTTTCTCTAATCACTTTTTTTTCAAGGCAATCAGGGTATATTATATTGTACTT
CAGCACAGTTTTAGAGAACATTCTAGTGAGTCGACCAGTGGATCCTGGAGGCTTGCTGAAGGCTGTATGC
TGTGTAGTTGTACTCCAGCTTGTGTTTTGGCCACTGACTGACACAAGCTGGTACAACTACACAGGACACA
AGGCCTGTTACTAGCACTCACATGGAACAAATGGCCCAGATCCTGGAGGCTTGCTGAAGGCTGTATGCTG
ATGAACTTCAGGGTCAGCTTGGTTTTGGCCACTGACTGACCAAGCTGACTGAAGTTCATCAGGACACAAG
GCCTGTTACTAGCACTCACATGGAACAAATGGCCCAGATCTGGCCGCACTCGAGATATCTAGACCCAGAA
TTGTTATAATTAAATGATAAGGTAGAATATTTCTGCATATAAATTCTGGCTGGCGTGGAAATATTCTTAT
TGGTAGAAACAACTACACCCTGGTCATCATCCTGCCTTTCTCTTTATGGTTACAATGATATACACTGTTT
GAGATGAGGATAAAATACTCTGAGTCCAAACCGGGCCCCTCTGCTAACCATGTTCATGCCTTCTTCTCTT
TCCTACAGCTCCTGGGCAACGTGCTGGTTGTTGTGCTGTCTCATCATTTTGGCAAAGAATTCACTCCTCA
GGTGCAGGCTGCCTATCAGAAGGTGGTGGCTGGTGTGGCCAATGCCCTGGCTCACAAATACCACTGAGAT
CTTTTTCCCTCTGCCAAAAATTATGGGGACATCATGAAGCCCCTTGAGCATCTGACTTCTGGCTAATAAA
GGAAATTTATTTTCATTGCAATAGTGTGTTGGAATTTTTTGTGTCTCTCACTCGGAAGGACATATGGGAG
GGCAAATCATTTAAAACATCAGAATGAGTATTTGGTTTAGAGTTTGGCAACATATGCCATATGCTGGCTG
CCATGAACAAAGGTGGCTATAAAGAGGTCATCAGTATATGAAACAGCCCCCTGCTGTCCATTCCTTATTC
CATAGAAAAGCCTTGACTTGAGGTTAGATTTTTTTTATATTTTGTTTTGTGTTATTTTTTTCTTTAACAT
CCCTAAAATTTTCCTTACATGTTTTACTAGCCAGATTTTTCCTCCTCTCCTGACTACTCCCAGTCATAGC
TGTCCCTCTTCTCTTATGGAGATCCCTCGAGGCTAGCGGTACCGAGCTCGAATTCACTGGCCGTCGTTTT
ACAACGTCGTGACTGGGAAAACCCTGGCGTTACCCAACTTAATCGCCTTGCAGCACATCCCCCTTTCGCC
AGCTGGCGTAATAGCGAAGAGGCCCGCACCGATCGCCCTTCCCAACAGTTGCGCAGCCTGAATGGCGAAT
GGCGCCTGATGCGGTATTTTCTCCTTACGCATCTGTGCGGTATTTCACACCGCATA
[142 nt withheld, positions 5167-5308]
C
[141 nt withheld, positions 5310-5450]
CCTTTGACGTTGGAGTCCACGTTCTTT
[37 nt withheld, positions 5478-5514]
ACCCTATCTCGGGCTATTCTTTTGATTTATAAGGGATTTTGCCGATTTCGGCCTATTGGTTAAAAAATGA
GCTGATTTAACAAAAATTTAACGCGAATTTTAACAAAATATTAACGTTTACAATTTTATGGTGCACTCTC
AGTACAATCTGCTCTGATGCCGCATAGTTAAGCCAGCCCCGACACCCGCCAACACCCGCTGACGCGCCCT
GACGGGCTTGTCTGCTCCCGGCATCCGCTTACAGACAAGCTGTGACCGTCTCCGGGAGCTGCATGTGTCA
GAGGTTTTCACCGTCATCACCGAAACGCGCGAGACGAAAGGGCCTCGTGATACGCCTATTTTTATAGGTT
AATGTCATGATAATAATGGTTTCTTAGACGTCAGGTGGCACTTTTCGGGGAAATGTGCGCGGAACCCCTA
TTTGTTTATTTTTCTAAATACATTCAAATATGTATCCGCTCATGAGACAATAACCCTGATAAATGCTTCA
ATAATATTGAAAAAGGAAGAGTATGAGTATTCAACATTTCCGTGTCGCCCTTATTCCCTTTTTTGCGGCA
TTTTGCCTTCCTGTTTTTGCTCACCCAGAAACGCTGGTGAAAGTAAAAGATGCTGAAGATCAGTTGGGTG
CACGAGTGGGTTACATCGAACTGGATCTCAACAGCGGTAAGATCCTTGAGAGTTTTCGCCCCGAAGAACG
TTTTCCAATGATGAGCACTTTTAAAGTTCTGCTATGTGGCGCGGTATTATCCCGTATTGACGCCGGGCAA
GAGCAACTCGGTCGCCGCATACACTATTCTCAGAATGACTTGGTTGAGTACTCACCAGTCACAGAAAAGC
ATCTTACGGATGGCATGACAGTAAGAGAATTATGCAGTGCTGCCATAACCATGAGTGATAACACTGCGGC
CAACTTACTTCTGACAACGATCGGAGGACCGAAGGAGCTAACCGCTTTTTTGCACAACATGGGGGATCAT
GTAACTCGCCTTGATCGTTGGGAACCGGAGCTGAATGAAGCCATACCAAACGACGAGCGTGACACCACGA
TGCCTGTAGCAATGGCAACAACGTTGCGCAAACTATTAACTGGCGAACTACTTACTCTAGCTTCCCGGCA
ACAATTAATAGACTGGATGGAGGCGGATAAAGTTGCAGGACCACTTCTGCGCTCGGCCCTTCCGGCTGGC
TGGTTTATTGCTGATAAATCTGGAGCCGGTGAGCGTGGGTCTCGCGGTATCATTGCAGCACTGGGGCCAG
ATGGTAAGCCCTCCCGTATCGTAGTTATCTACACGACGGGGAGTCAGGCAACTATGGATGAACGAAATAG
ACAGATCGCTGAGATAGGTGCCTCACTGATTAAGCATTGGTAACTGTCAGACCAAGTTTACTCATATATA
CTTTAGATTGATTTAAAACTTCATTTTTAATTTAAAAGGATCTAGGTGAAGATCCTTTTTGATAATCTCA
TGACCAAAATCCCTTAACGTGAGTTTTCGTTCCACTGAGCGTCAGACCCCGTAGAAAAGATCAAAGGATC
TTCTTGAGATCCTTTTTTTCTGCGCGTAATCTGCTGCTTGCAAACAAAAAAACCACCGCTACCAGCGGTG
GTTTGTTTGCCGGATCAAGAGCTACCAACTCTTTTTCCGAAGGTAACTGGCTTCAGCAGAGCGCAGATAC
CAAATACTGTCCTTCTAGTGTAGCCGTAGTTAGGCCACCACTTCAAGAACTCTGTAGCACCGCCTACATA
CCTCGCTCTGCTAATCCTGTTACCAGTGGCTGCTGCCAGTGGCGATAAGTCGTGTCTTACCGGGTTGGAC
TCAAGACGATAGTTACCGGATAAGGCGCAGCGGTCGGGCTGAACGGGGGGTTCGTGCACACAGCCCAGCT
TGGAGCGAACGACCTACACCGAACTGAGATACCTACAGCGTGAGCTATGAGAAAGCGCCACGCTTCCCGA
AGGGAGAAAGGCGGACAGGTATCCGGTAAGCGGCAGGGTCGGAACAGGAGAGCGCACGAGGGAGCTTCCA
GGGGGAAACGCCTGGTATCTTTATAGTCCTGTCGGGTTTCGCCACCTCTGACTTGAGCGTCGATTTTTGT
GATGCTCGTCAGGGGGGCGGAGCCTATGGAAAAACGCCAGCAACGCGGCCTTTTTACGGTTCCTGGCCTT
TTGCTGGCCTTTTGCTCACATGTTCTTTCCTGCGTTATCCCCTGATTCTGTGGATAACCGTATTACCGCC
TTTGAGTGAGCTGATACCGCTCGCCGCAGCCGAACGACCGAGCGCAGCGAGTCAGTGAGCGAGGAAGCGG
AAG
Features (pLannotate 1.2.2; 27 found; start..end, strand, type, name):
      2..94      +  CDS            lacI (fragment): lac repressor; lacI; The lac repressor binds to the lac operator to inhibit transcription in E. coli. This inhibition can be relieved by adding lactose or isopropyl-β-D-thiogalactopyranoside (IPTG).
    107..128     +  protein_bind   CAP binding site: CAP binding activates transcription in the presence of cAMP. E. coli catabolite activator protein
    143..173     +  promoter       lac promoter: promoter for the E. coli lac operon
    181..197     +  protein_bind   lac operator: The lac repressor binds to the lac operator to inhibit transcription in E. coli. This inhibition can be relieved by adding lactose or isopropyl-β-D-thiogalactopyranoside (IPTG). lac repressor encoded by lacI
    234..262     -  misc_feature   MCS (fragment): pUC18/19 multiple cloning site
    320..623     +  enhancer       CMV enhancer: human cytomegalovirus immediate early enhancer
    625..900     +  promoter       chicken β-actin promoter: No description available
    901..1909    +  intron         chimeric intron: chimera between introns from chicken β-actin and rabbit β-globin
   1983..3410    +  CDS            tdTomato: tdTomato is a basic (constitutively fluorescent) orange fluorescent protein published in 2004, derived from Discosoma sp.. It is reported to be a somewhat slowly-maturing tandem dimer with low acid sensitivity.
   3447..3800    +  intron         β-globin intron (fragment): intron from rabbit β-globin gene
   3825..3851    +  ncRNA          5' miR-155: sequence upstream of the precursor of mouse miR-155 microRNA (Uva et al., 2013) miRNA
   3853..3874    -  CDS            VN155(I152L) (fragment): improved N-terminal fragment of mVenus for use in bimolecular fluorescence complementation (BiFC) (Kodama and Hu, 2010)
   3915..3956    +  ncRNA          3' miR-155: sequence downstream of the precursor of mouse miR-155 microRNA (Uva et al., 2013) miRNA
   3963..3989    +  ncRNA          5' miR-155: sequence upstream of the precursor of mouse miR-155 microRNA (Uva et al., 2013) miRNA
   3990..4011    -  CDS            rsEGFP2 (fragment): reversibly and rapidly switchable enhanced green fluorescent protein (Grotjohann et al., 2012) mammalian codon-optimized
   4053..4094    +  ncRNA          3' miR-155: sequence downstream of the precursor of mouse miR-155 microRNA (Uva et al., 2013) miRNA
   4129..4348    +  intron         β-globin intron (fragment): intron from rabbit β-globin gene
   4352..4474    +  CDS            HBB: HBB_COLGU - Experimental evidence at transcript level: Swiss-Prot protein existence level 2. Involved in oxygen transport from the lung to the various peripheral tissues. From Colobus guereza (Mantled guereza) (Eastern black-and-white colobus monkey).
   4545..4600    +  polyA_signal   β-globin poly(A) signal: rabbit β-globin polyadenylation signal (Gil and Proudfoot, 1987)
   4952..5109    +  CDS            lacZα (fragment): LacZα fragment of β-galactosidase; lacZ fragment
   5115..5166    -  misc_feature   bom (fragment): basis of mobility region from pBR322
   5185..5565    +  rep_origin     M13 ori (sequence partly withheld): M13 bacteriophage origin of replication; arrow indicates direction of (+) strand synthesis
   5641..5690    -  misc_feature   bom (fragment): basis of mobility region from pBR322
   5792..5827    -  CDS            rop (fragment): Rop protein, which maintains plasmids at low copy number; rop
   5922..6026    +  promoter       AmpR promoter: bla
   6027..6887    +  CDS            AmpR: β-lactamase; bla; confers resistance to ampicillin, carbenicillin, and related antibiotics
   7058..7646    +  rep_origin     ori: high-copy-number ColE1/pMB1/pBR322/pUC origin of replication
