[The description below was written by a language model from this plasmid's Addgene catalogue record and pLannotate feature annotations shown in this document.]
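Description:
pATK (pKD-G9) is a 7.8 kb mammalian expression and RNAi plasmid built on the pUC119 backbone. It is propagated in E. coli as a high-copy plasmid through the ColE1/pUC-type origin and selected with ampicillin via the β-lactamase gene. The backbone also retains an M13 phage origin, which allows single-stranded DNA production, along with remnants of the lac promoter/operator, lacZα and the pUC multiple cloning site.

The payload is a single Pol II transcription unit driven by the CAG promoter/enhancer, annotated here as the CMV immediate-early enhancer, the chicken β-actin promoter and the chimeric β-actin/β-globin intron. This drives the tdTomato coding sequence, which acts as a red fluorescent marker of expression. Downstream of tdTomato lies a rabbit β-globin intron that appears as two fragments because it is interrupted by two tandem artificial microRNA cassettes. Each cassette is framed by mouse miR-155 5' and 3' flanking sequences, which direct processing by the endogenous miRNA machinery. The two short antisense "CDS fragments" assigned by the annotation software to GFP-family proteins (a Venus fragment and rsEGFP2) correspond to the guide sequences amiR-eGFP123 and amiR-eGFP419, both targeting eGFP. A β-globin exon segment (auto-annotated as HBB) and the rabbit β-globin polyadenylation signal close the unit.

Placing the amiRNAs in an intron 3' of the reporter lets one transcript yield both tdTomato protein and the two knockdown RNAs, so red fluorescence marks cells in which eGFP silencing is expected. According to the record, the construct is one of a set used to compare artificial miRNA architectures for knockdown efficiency and undesired effects in mice.
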