Addgene plasmid #62688: pATK (pKD-G9)
Purpose: Mammalian expression of amiR-eGFP with a tdTomato gene from the broadly active CAG promoter/enhancer
Depositing lab: Masato Ohtsuka. Depositing organization: Tokai University. Publication: Assessment of Artificial MiRNA Architectures for Higher Knockdown Efficiencies without the Undesired Effects in Mice. Miura H, Inoko H, Tanaka M, Nakaoka H, Kimura M, Gurumurthy CB, Sato M, Ohtsuka M. PLoS One. 2015 Aug 18;10(8):e0135919. doi: 10.1371/journal.pone.0135919. eCollection 2015. PubMed 26285215.
Backbone
  Vector backbone: pUC119
  Total vector size (bp): 7827
  Vector type: Mammalian Expression, RNAi
Growth in bacteria
  Bacterial resistance: Ampicillin, 100 μg/mL
  Growth temperature: 37°C
  Growth strain: DH5alpha
  Copy number: High Copy
Gene/Insert
  Gene/Insert name: tdTomato/amiR-eGFP123/amiR-eGFP419
  gRNA/shRNA sequence: ATGAACTTCAGGGTCAGCTTG/TGTAGTTGTACTCCAGCTTGT
Terms and licenses: Academic/Nonprofit Terms; Industry Terms: Not Available to Industry
How to cite: pATK (pKD-G9) was a gift from Masato Ohtsuka (Addgene plasmid # 62688 ; http://n2t.net/addgene:62688 ; RRID:Addgene_62688)
