>Addgene plasmid #62688 | pATK (pKD-G9) | addgene partial sequence | sequence record 115772 | FLP-rec 5'-TTCGGCTTCTGGCGTGTGAC-3'
ATGCCTTCTTCTTTTTCCTACAGCTCCTGGGCAACGTGCTGGTTATTGTGCTGTCTCATCATTTTGGCAA
AGAATTGGGATCCACCGGTCGCCACCATGGTGAGCAAGGGCGAGGAGGTCATCAAAGAGTTCATGCGCTT
CAAGGTGCGCATGGAGGGCTCCATGAACGGCCACGAGTTCGAGATCGAGGGCGAGGGCGAGGGCCGCCCC
TACGAGGGCACCCAGACCGCCAAGCTGAAGGTGACCAAGGGCGGCCCCCTGCCCTTCGCCTGGGACATCC
TGTCCCCCCAGTTCATGTACGGCTCCAAGGCGTACGTGAAGCACCCCGCCGACATCCCCGATTACAAGAA
GCTGTCCTTCCCCGAGGGCTTCAAGTGGGAGCGCGTGATGAACTTCGAGGACGGCGGTCTGGTGACCGTG
ACCCAGGACTCCTCCCTGCAGGACGGCACGCTGATCTACAAGGTGAAGATGCGCGGCACCAACTTCCCCC
CCGACGGCCCCGTAATGCAGAAGAAGACCATGGGCTGGGAGGCCTCCACCGAGCGCCTGTACCCCCGCGA
CGGCGTGCTGAA
