>Addgene plasmid #62688 | pATK (pKD-G9) | addgene partial sequence | sequence record 116272 | Bglob-pA-R 5'-ttttggcagagggaaaaaga-3'
CACCAGCCACCACCTTCTGATAGGCAGCCTGCACCTGAGGAGTGAATTCTTTGCCAAAATGATGAGACAG
CACAACAACCAGCACGTTGCCCAGGAGCTGTAGGAAAGAGAAGAAGGCATGAACATGGTTAGCAGAGGGG
CCCGGTTTGGACTCAGAGTATTTTATCCTCATCTCAAACAGTGTATATCATTGTAACCATAAAGAGAAAG
GCAGGATGATGACCAGGGTGTAGTTGTTTCTACCAATAAGAATATTTCCACGCCAGCCAGAATTTATATG
CAGAAATATTCTACCTTATCATTTAATTATAACAATTCTGGGTCTAGATATCTCGAGTGCGGCCAGATCT
GGGCCATTTGTTCCATGTGAGTGCTAGTAACAGGCCTTGTGTCCTGATGAACTTCAGTCAGCTTGGTCAG
TCAGTGGCCAAAACCAAGCTGACCCTGAAGTTCATCAGCATACAGCCTTCAGCAAGCCTCCAGGATCTGG
GCCATTTGTTCCATGTGAGTGCTAGTAACAGGCCTTGTGTCCTGTGTAGTTGTACCAGCTTGTGTCAGTC
AGTGGCCAAAACACAAGCTGGAGTACAACTACACAGCATACAGCCTTCAGCAAGCCTCCAGGATCCACTG
GTCGACTCACTAGAATGTTCTCTAAAACTGTGCTGAAGTACAATATAATATACCCTGATTGCCTTGAAAA
AAAAGTGATTAGAGAAAGTACTTACAATCTGACAAATAAACAAAAGTGAATTTA
